>Addgene plasmid #107708 | pAAV-hSynapsin- soCoChR-GFP | depositor full sequence | sequence record 203114 | pAAV-hSynapsin- soCoChR-GFP sequence 6746 bps
CTGCGCGCTCGCTCGCTCACTGAGGCCGCCCGGGCAAAGCCCGGGCGTCGGGCGACCTTTGGTCGCCCGG
CCTCAGTGAGCGAGCGAGCGCGCAGAGAGGGAGTGGCCAACTCCATCACTAGGGGTTCCTGCGGCCGCAC
GCGTTCTAGAAATATTAAGGTACGGGAGGTACTTGGAGCGGCCGCAATAAAATATCTTTATTTTCATTAC
ATCTGTGTGTTGGTTTTTTGTGTGAATCGATAGTACTAACATACGCTCTCCATCAAAACAAAACGAAACA
AAACAAACTAGCAAAATAGGCTGTCCCCAGTGCAAGTGCAGGTGCCAGAACATTTCTCTATTCTAGACTC
GAGCTGCAGAGGGCCCTGCGTATGAGTGCAAGTGGGTTTTAGGACCAGGATGAGGCGGGGTGGGGGTGCC
TACCTGACGACCGACCCCGACCCACTGGACAAGCACCCAACCCCCATTCCCCAAATTGCGCATCCCCTAT
CAGAGAGGGGGAGGGGAAACAGGATGCGGCGAGGCGCGTGCGCACTGCCAGCTTCAGCACCGCGGACAGT
GCCTTCGCCCCCGCCTGGCGGCGCGCGCCACCGCCGCCTCAGCACTGAAGGCGCGCTGACGTCACTCGCC
GGTCCCCCGCAAACTCCCCTTCCCGGCCACCTTGGTCGCGTCCGCGCCGCCGCCGGCCCAGCCGGACCGC
ACCACGCGAGGCGCGAGATAGGGGGGCACGGGCGCGACCATCTGCGCTGCGGCGCCGGCGACTCAGCGCT
GCCTCAGTCTGCGGTGGGCAGCGGAGGAGTCGTGTCGTGCCTGAGAGCGCAGTCGAATTCAAGCTGCTAG
CAAGGATCCGCCACCATGCTGGGGAACGGCAGCGCCATTGTGCCTATCGACCAGTGCTTTTGCCTGGCTT
GGACCGACAGCCTGGGAAGCGATACAGAGCAGCTGGTGGCCAACATCCTCCAGTGGTTCGCCTTCGGCTT
CAGCATCCTGATCCTGATGTTCTACGCCTACCAGACTTGGAGAGCCACTTGCGGTTGGGAGGAGGTCTAC
GTCTGTTGCGTCGAGCTGACCAAGGTCATCATCGAGTTCTTCCACGAGTTCGACGACCCCAGCATGCTGT
ACCTGGCTAACGGACACCGAGTCCAGTGGCTGAGATACGCAGAGTGGCTGCTGACTTGTCCCGTCATCCT
GATCCACCTGAGCAACCTGACCGGCCTGAAGGACGACTACAGCAAGCGGACCATGAGGCTGCTGGTGTCA
GACGTGGGAACCATCGTGTGGGGAGCTACAAGCGCCATGAGCACAGGCTACGTCAAGGTCATCTTCTTCG
TGCTGGGTTGCATCTACGGCGCCAACACCTTCTTCCACGCCGCCAAGGTGTATATCGAGAGCTACCACGT
GGTGCCAAAGGGCAGACCTAGAACCGTCGTGCGGATCATGGCTTGGCTGTTCTTCCTGTCTTGGGGCATG
TTCCCCGTGCTGTTCGTCGTGGGACCAGAAGGATTCGACGCCATCAGCGTGTACGGCTCTACCATTGGCC
ACACCATCATCGACCTCATGAGCAAGAATTGTTGGGGCCTGCTGGGACACTATCTGAGAGTGCTGATCCA
CCAGCACATCATCATCTACGGCGACATCCGGAAGAAGACCAAGATCAACGTGGCCGGCGAGGAGATGGAA
GTGGAGACCATGGTGGACCAGGAGGACGAGGAGACAGTGGGAGGTTCAGGTGGAACCGGTGGAAGTGGAG
GTACCATGCCCGCCGAACTGCTGCTGCTGCTGATTGTCGCTTTTGCTAACCCTTCTTGCCAGGTGCTGTC
TTCTCTGAGGATGGCCGCTATTCTGGACGATCAGACCGTGTGCGGAAGAGGAGAGAGGCTGGCACTGGCA
CTGGCTAGGGAGCAGATCAATGGCATCATTGAAGTGCCTGCAAAGGCCCGGGTCGAGGTGGACATTTTCG
AACTGCAGAGAGATAGCCAGTACGAGACCACAGACACCATGTGCCAGATCCTGCCAAAAGGAGTGGTCTC
CGTCCTGGGACCAAGCTCCTCTCCTGCTTCTGCAAGTACCGTGTCTCACATTTGTGGCGAGAAGGAAATC
CCCCATATCAAGGTCGGGCCAGAGGAAACACCCAGGCTGCAGTACCTGCGCTTCGCCTCAGTGAGCCTGT
ATCCATCAAACGAGGATGTGTCACTGGCAGTCAGCGGAGCTAGCGGAGGTACTGTGAGCAAGGGCGAGGA
GCTGTTCACCGGGGTGGTGCCCATCCTGGTCGAGCTGGACGGCGACGTAAACGGCCACAAGTTCAGCGTG
TCCGGCGAGGGCGAGGGCGATGCCACCTACGGCAAGCTGACCCTGAAGTTCATTTGCACCACCGGCAAGC
TGCCCGTGCCCTGGCCCACCCTCGTGACCACCCTGACCTACGGCGTGCAGTGCTTCAGCCGCTACCCCGA
CCACATGAAGCAGCACGACTTCTTCAAGTCCGCCATGCCCGAAGGCTACGTCCAGGAGCGCACCATCTTC
TTCAAGGACGACGGCAACTACAAGACCCGCGCCGAGGTGAAGTTCGAGGGCGACACCCTGGTGAACCGCA
TCGAGCTGAAGGGCATCGACTTCAAGGAGGACGGCAACATCCTGGGGCACAAGCTGGAGTACAACTACAA
CAGCCACAACGTCTATATCATGGCCGACAAGCAGAAGAACGGCATCAAGGTGAACTTCAAGATCCGCCAC
AACATCGAGGACGGCAGCGTGCAGCTCGCCGACCACTACCAGCAGAACACCCCCATCGGCGACGGCCCCG
TGCTGCTGCCCGACAACCACTACCTGAGCACCCAGTCCGCCCTGAGCAAAGACCCCAACGAGAAGCGCGA
TCACATGGTCCTGCTGGAGTTCGTGACCGCCGCCGGGATCACTCTCGGCATGGACGAGCTGTACAAGTAA
AAGCTTATCGATAATCAACCTCTGGATTACAAAATTTGTGAAAGATTGACTGGTATTCTTAACTATGTTG
CTCCTTTTACGCTATGTGGATACGCTGCTTTAATGCCTTTGTATCATGCTATTGCTTCCCGTATGGCTTT
CATTTTCTCCTCCTTGTATAAATCCTGGTTGCTGTCTCTTTATGAGGAGTTGTGGCCCGTTGTCAGGCAA
CGTGGCGTGGTGTGCACTGTGTTTGCTGACGCAACCCCCACTGGTTGGGGCATTGCCACCACCTGTCAGC
TCCTTTCCGGGACTTTCGCTTTCCCCCTCCCTATTGCCACGGCGGAACTCATCGCCGCCTGCCTTGCCCG
CTGCTGGACAGGGGCTCGGCTGTTGGGCACTGACAATTCCGTGGTGTTGTCGGGGAAATCATCGTCCTTT
CCTTGGCTGCTCGCCTGTGTTGCCACCTGGATTCTGCGCGGGACGCCCTTCTGCTACGTCCCTTCGGCCC
TCAATCCAGCGGACCTTCCTTCCCGCGGCCTGCTGCCGGCTCTGCGGCCTCTTCCGCGTCTTCGCCTTCG
CCCTCAGACGAGTCGGATCTCCCTTTGGGCCGCCTCCCCGCATCGATACCGTCGACTAGAGCTCGCTGAT
CAGCCTCGACTGTGCCTTCTAGTTGCCAGCCATCTGTTGTTTGCCCCTCCCCCGTGCCTTCCTTGACCCT
GGAAGGTGCCACTCCCACTGTCCTTTCCTAATAAAATGAGGAAATTGCATCGCATTGTCTGAGTAGGTGT
CATTCTATTCTGGGGGGTGGGGTGGGGCAGGACAGCAAGGGGGAGGATTGGGAAGACAATAGCAGGCATG
CTGGGGAGAGATCTGAGGAACCCCTAGTGATGGAGTTGGCCACTCCCTCTCTGCGCGCTCGCTCGCTCAC
TGAGGCCGGGCGACCAAAGGTCGCCCGACGCCCGGGCTTTGCCCGGGCGGCCTCAGTGAGCGAGCGAGCG
CGCAGCCTTAATTAACCTAATTCACTGGCCGTCGTTTTACAACGTCGTGACTGGGAAAACCCTGGCGTTA
CCCAACTTAATCGCCTTGCAGCACATCCCCCTTTCGCCAGCTGGCGTAATAGCGAAGAGGCCCGCACCGA
TCGCCCTTCCCAACAGTTGCGCAGCCTGAATGGCGAATGGG
[124 nt withheld, positions 4102-4225]
C
[91 nt withheld, positions 4227-4317]
A
[49 nt withheld, positions 4319-4367]
CCTTTGACGTTGGAGTCCACGTTCTTT
[37 nt withheld, positions 4395-4431]
ACCCTATCTCGGTCTATTCTTTTGATTTATAAGGGATTTTGCCGATTTCGGCCTATTGGTTAAAAAATGA
GCTGATTTAACAAAAATTTAACGCGAATTTTAACAAAATATTAACGCTTACAATTTAGGTGGCACTTTTC
GGGGAAATGTGCGCGGAACCCCTATTTGTTTATTTTTCTAAATACATTCAAATATGTATCCGCTCATGAG
ACAATAACCCTGATAAATGCTTCAATAATATTGAAAAAGGAAGAGTATGAGTATTCAACATTTCCGTGTC
GCCCTTATTCCCTTTTTTGCGGCATTTTGCCTTCCTGTTTTTGCTCACCCAGAAACGCTGGTGAAAGTAA
AAGATGCTGAAGATCAGTTGGGTGCACGAGTGGGTTACATCGAACTGGATCTCAACAGCGGTAAGATCCT
TGAGAGTTTTCGCCCCGAAGAACGTTTTCCAATGATGAGCACTTTTAAAGTTCTGCTATGTGGCGCGGTA
TTATCCCGTATTGACGCCGGGCAAGAGCAACTCGGTCGCCGCATACACTATTCTCAGAATGACTTGGTTG
AGTACTCACCAGTCACAGAAAAGCATCTTACGGATGGCATGACAGTAAGAGAATTATGCAGTGCTGCCAT
AACCATGAGTGATAACACTGCGGCCAACTTACTTCTGACAACGATCGGAGGACCGAAGGAGCTAACCGCT
TTTTTGCACAACATGGGGGATCATGTAACTCGCCTTGATCGTTGGGAACCGGAGCTGAATGAAGCCATAC
CAAACGACGAGCGTGACACCACGATGCCTGTAGCAATGGCAACAACGTTGCGCAAACTATTAACTGGCGA
ACTACTTACTCTAGCTTCCCGGCAACAATTAATAGACTGGATGGAGGCGGATAAAGTTGCAGGACCACTT
CTGCGCTCGGCCCTTCCGGCTGGCTGGTTTATTGCTGATAAATCTGGAGCCGGTGAGCGTGGGTCTCGCG
GTATCATTGCAGCACTGGGGCCAGATGGTAAGCCCTCCCGTATCGTAGTTATCTACACGACGGGGAGTCA
GGCAACTATGGATGAACGAAATAGACAGATCGCTGAGATAGGTGCCTCACTGATTAAGCATTGGTAACTG
TCAGACCAAGTTTACTCATATATACTTTAGATTGATTTAAAACTTCATTTTTAATTTAAAAGGATCTAGG
TGAAGATCCTTTTTGATAATCTCATGACCAAAATCCCTTAACGTGAGTTTTCGTTCCACTGAGCGTCAGA
CCCCGTAGAAAAGATCAAAGGATCTTCTTGAGATCCTTTTTTTCTGCGCGTAATCTGCTGCTTGCAAACA
AAAAAACCACCGCTACCAGCGGTGGTTTGTTTGCCGGATCAAGAGCTACCAACTCTTTTTCCGAAGGTAA
CTGGCTTCAGCAGAGCGCAGATACCAAATACTGTTCTTCTAGTGTAGCCGTAGTTAGGCCACCACTTCAA
GAACTCTGTAGCACCGCCTACATACCTCGCTCTGCTAATCCTGTTACCAGTGGCTGCTGCCAGTGGCGAT
AAGTCGTGTCTTACCGGGTTGGACTCAAGACGATAGTTACCGGATAAGGCGCAGCGGTCGGGCTGAACGG
GGGGTTCGTGCACACAGCCCAGCTTGGAGCGAACGACCTACACCGAACTGAGATACCTACAGCGTGAGCT
ATGAGAAAGCGCCACGCTTCCCGAAGGGAGAAAGGCGGACAGGTATCCGGTAAGCGGCAGGGTCGGAACA
GGAGAGCGCACGAGGGAGCTTCCAGGGGGAAACGCCTGGTATCTTTATAGTCCTGTCGGGTTTCGCCACC
TCTGACTTGAGCGTCGATTTTTGTGATGCTCGTCAGGGGGGCGGAGCCTATGGAAAAACGCCAGCAACGC
GGCCTTTTTACGGTTCCTGGCCTTTTGCTGGCCTTTTGCTCACATGTTCTTTCCTGCGTTATCCCCTGAT
TCTGTGGATAACCGTATTACCGCCTTTGAGTGAGCTGATACCGCTCGCCGCAGCCGAACGACCGAGCGCA
GCGAGTCAGTGAGCGAGGAAGCGGAAGAGCGCCCAATACGCAAACCGCCTCTCCCCGCGCGTTGGCCGAT
TCATTAATGCAGCTGGCACGACAGGTTTCCCGACTGGAAAGCGGGCAGTGAGCGCAACGCAATTAATGTG
AGTTAGCTCACTCATTAGGCACCCCAGGCTTTACACTTTATGCTTCCGGCTCGTATGTTGTGTGGAATTG
TGAGCGGATAACAATTTCACACAGGAAACAGCTATGACCATGATTACGCCAGATTTAATTAAGGCCTTAA
TTAGG
Features (pLannotate 1.2.2; 19 found; start..end, strand, type, name):
    186..234     +  polyA_signal   poly(A) signal: synthetic polyadenylation signal
    248..339     +  misc_feature   pause site: RNA polymerase II transcriptional pause signal from the human α2 globin gene
    375..822     +  promoter       hSyn promoter: human synapsin I promoter; confers neuron-specific expression (Kügler et al., 2003)
    856..1719    +  CDS            CoChR: high-photocurrent channelrhodopsin from Chloromonas oogama (Shemesh et al., 2017)
   1756..2205    +  CDS            KA2: first 150 residues of the mouse kainate receptor subunit 2 mediates targeting to the neuronal soma (Shemesh et al., 2017)
   2224..2940    +  CDS            EGFP: the original enhanced GFP (Yang et al., 1996) mammalian codon-optimized
   2953..3541    +  misc_feature   WPRE: woodchuck hepatitis virus posttranscriptional regulatory element
   3580..3787    +  polyA_signal   bGH poly(A) signal: bovine growth hormone polyadenylation signal
   3796..3926    +  repeat_region  AAV2 ITR (fragment): inverted terminal repeat of adeno-associated virus serotype 2 inverted
   3940..4097    +  CDS            lacZα (fragment): LacZα fragment of β-galactosidase; lacZ fragment
   4102..4530    +  rep_origin     f1 ori (sequence partly withheld): f1 bacteriophage origin of replication; arrow indicates direction of (+) strand synthesis
   4583..4687    +  promoter       AmpR promoter: bla
   4688..5548    +  CDS            AmpR: β-lactamase; bla; confers resistance to ampicillin, carbenicillin, and related antibiotics
   5719..6307    +  rep_origin     ori: high-copy-number ColE1/pMB1/pBR322/pUC origin of replication
   6490..6582    +  CDS            lacI (fragment): lac repressor; lacI; The lac repressor binds to the lac operator to inhibit transcription in E. coli. This inhibition can be relieved by adding lactose or isopropyl-β-D-thiogalactopyranoside (IPTG).
   6595..6616    +  protein_bind   CAP binding site: CAP binding activates transcription in the presence of cAMP. E. coli catabolite activator protein
   6631..6661    +  promoter       lac promoter: promoter for the E. coli lac operon
   6669..6685    +  protein_bind   lac operator: The lac repressor binds to the lac operator to inhibit transcription in E. coli. This inhibition can be relieved by adding lactose or isopropyl-β-D-thiogalactopyranoside (IPTG). lac repressor encoded by lacI
   6746..130     -  repeat_region  AAV2 ITR (fragment) (across the origin): inverted terminal repeat of adeno-associated virus serotype 2 inverted
