>Addgene plasmid #107708 | pAAV-hSynapsin- soCoChR-GFP | addgene full sequence | sequence record 258722 | Addgene Partial NGS Result
CTGCGCGCTCGCTCGCTCACTGAGGCCGCCCGGGCGTCGGGCGACCTTTGGTCGCCCGGCCTCAGTGAGC
GAGCGAGCGCGCAGAGAGGGAGTGGCCAACTCCATCACTAGGGGTTCCTGCGGCCGCACGCGTTCTAGAA
ATATTAAGGTACGGGAGGTACTTGGAGCGGCCGCAATAAAATATCTTTATTTTCATTACATCTGTGTGTT
GGTTTTTTGTGTGAATCGATAGTACTAACATACGCTCTCCATCAAAACAAAACGAAACAAAACAAACTAG
CAAAATAGGCTGTCCCCAGTGCAAGTGCAGGTGCCAGAACATTTCTCTATTCTAGACTCGAGCTGCAGAG
GGCCCTGCGTATGAGTGCAAGTGGGTTTTAGGACCAGGATGAGGCGGGGTGGGGGTGCCTACCTGACGAC
CGACCCCGACCCACTGGACAAGCACCCAACCCCCATTCCCCAAATTGCGCATCCCCTATCAGAGAGGGGG
AGGGGAAACAGGATGCGGCGAGGCGCGTGCGCACTGCCAGCTTCAGCACCGCGGACAGTGCCTTCGCCCC
CGCCTGGCGGCGCGCGCCACCGCCGCCTCAGCACTGAAGGCGCGCTGACGTCACTCGCCGGTCCCCCGCA
AACTCCCCTTCCCGGCCACCTTGGTCGCGTCCGCGCCGCCGCCGGCCCAGCCGGACCGCACCACGCGAGG
CGCGAGATAGGGGGGCACGGGCGCGACCATCTGCGCTGCGGCGCCGGCGACTCAGCGCTGCCTCAGTCTG
CGGTGGGCAGCGGAGGAGTCGTGTCGTGCCTGAGAGCGCAGTCGAATTCAAGCTGCTAGCAAGGATCCGC
CACCATGCTGGGGAACGGCAGCGCCATTGTGCCTATCGACCAGTGCTTTTGCCTGGCTTGGACCGACAGC
CTGGGAAGCGATACAGAGCAGCTGGTGGCCAACATCCTCCAGTGGTTCGCCTTCGGCTTCAGCATCCTGA
TCCTGATGTTCTACGCCTACCAGACTTGGAGAGCCACTTGCGGTTGGGAGGAGGTCTACGTCTGTTGCGT
CGAGCTGACCAAGGTCATCATCGAGTTCTTCCACGAGTTCGACGACCCCAGCATGCTGTACCTGGCTAAC
GGACACCGAGTCCAGTGGCTGAGATACGCAGAGTGGCTGCTGACTTGTCCCGTCATCCTGATCCACCTGA
GCAACCTGACCGGCCTGAAGGACGACTACAGCAAGCGGACCATGAGGCTGCTGGTGTCAGACGTGGGAAC
CATCGTGTGGGGAGCTACAAGCGCCATGAGCACAGGCTACGTCAAGGTCATCTTCTTCGTGCTGGGTTGC
ATCTACGGCGCCAACACCTTCTTCCACGCCGCCAAGGTGTATATCGAGAGCTACCACGTGGTGCCAAAGG
GCAGACCTAGAACCGTCGTGCGGATCATGGCTTGGCTGTTCTTCCTGTCTTGGGGCATGTTCCCCGTGCT
GTTCGTCGTGGGACCAGAAGGATTCGACGCCATCAGCGTGTACGGCTCTACCATTGGCCACACCATCATC
GACCTCATGAGCAAGAATTGTTGGGGCCTGCTGGGACACTATCTGAGAGTGCTGATCCACCAGCACATCA
TCATCTACGGCGACATCCGGAAGAAGACCAAGATCAACGTGGCCGGCGAGGAGATGGAAGTGGAGACCAT
GGTGGACCAGGAGGACGAGGAGACAGTGGGAGGTTCAGGTGGAACCGGTGGAAGTGGAGGTACCATGCCC
GCCGAACTGCTGCTGCTGCTGATTGTCGCTTTTGCTAACCCTTCTTGCCAGGTGCTGTCTTCTCTGAGGA
TGGCCGCTATTCTGGACGATCAGACCGTGTGCGGAAGAGGAGAGAGGCTGGCACTGGCACTGGCTAGGGA
GCAGATCAATGGCATCATTGAAGTGCCTGCAAAGGCCCGGGTCGAGGTGGACATTTTCGAACTGCAGAGA
GATAGCCAGTACGAGACCACAGACACCATGTGCCAGATCCTGCCAAAAGGAGTGGTCTCCGTCCTGGGAC
CAAGCTCCTCTCCTGCTTCTGCAAGTACCGTGTCTCACATTTGTGGCGAGAAGGAAATCCCCCATATCAA
GGTCGGGCCAGAGGAAACACCCAGGCTGCAGTACCTGCGCTTCGCCTCAGTGAGCCTGTATCCATCAAAC
GAGGATGTGTCACTGGCAGTCAGCGGAGCTAGCGGAGGTACTGTGAGCAAGGGCGAGGAGCTGTTCACCG
GGGTGGTGCCCATCCTGGTCGAGCTGGACGGCGACGTAAACGGCCACAAGTTCAGCGTGTCCGGCGAGGG
CGAGGGCGATGCCACCTACGGCAAGCTGACCCTGAAGTTCATTTGCACCACCGGCAAGCTGCCCGTGCCC
TGGCCCACCCTCGTGACCACCCTGACCTACGGCGTGCAGTGCTTCAGCCGCTACCCCGACCACATGAAGC
AGCACGACTTCTTCAAGTCCGCCATGCCCGAAGGCTACGTCCAGGAGCGCACCATCTTCTTCAAGGACGA
CGGCAACTACAAGACCCGCGCCGAGGTGAAGTTCGAGGGCGACACCCTGGTGAACCGCATCGAGCTGAAG
GGCATCGACTTCAAGGAGGACGGCAACATCCTGGGGCACAAGCTGGAGTACAACTACAACAGCCACAACG
TCTATATCATGGCCGACAAGCAGAAGAACGGCATCAAGGTGAACTTCAAGATCCGCCACAACATCGAGGA
CGGCAGCGTGCAGCTCGCCGACCACTACCAGCAGAACACCCCCATCGGCGACGGCCCCGTGCTGCTGCCC
GACAACCACTACCTGAGCACCCAGTCCGCCCTGAGCAAAGACCCCAACGAGAAGCGCGATCACATGGTCC
TGCTGGAGTTCGTGACCGCCGCCGGGATCACTCTCGGCATGGACGAGCTGTACAAGTTCTGCTACGAGAA
TGAAGTGTAAAAGCTTATCGATAATCAACCTCTGGATTACAAAATTTGTGAAAGATTGACTGGTATTCTT
AACTATGTTGCTCCTTTTACGCTATGTGGATACGCTGCTTTAATGCCTTTGTATCATGCTATTGCTTCCC
GTATGGCTTTCATTTTCTCCTCCTTGTATAAATCCTGGTTGCTGTCTCTTTATGAGGAGTTGTGGCCCGT
TGTCAGGCAACGTGGCGTGGTGTGCACTGTGTTTGCTGACGCAACCCCCACTGGTTGGGGCATTGCCACC
ACCTGTCAGCTCCTTTCCGGGACTTTCGCTTTCCCCCTCCCTATTGCCACGGCGGAACTCATCGCCGCCT
GCCTTGCCCGCTGCTGGACAGGGGCTCGGCTGTTGGGCACTGACAATTCCGTGGTGTTGTCGGGGAAATC
ATCGTCCTTTCCTTGGCTGCTCGCCTGTGTTGCCACCTGGATTCTGCGCGGGACGCCCTTCTGCTACGTC
CCTTCGGCCCTCAATCCAGCGGACCTTCCTTCCCGCGGCCTGCTGCCGGCTCTGCGGCCTCTTCCGCGTC
TTCGCCTTCGCCCTCAGACGAGTCGGATCTCCCTTTGGGCCGCCTCCCCGCATCGATACCGTCGACTAGA
GCTCGCTGATCAGCCTCGACTGTGCCTTCTAGTTGCCAGCCATCTGTTGTTTGCCCCTCCCCCGTGCCTT
CCTTGACCCTGGAAGGTGCCACTCCCACTGTCCTTTCCTAATAAAATGAGGAAATTGCATCGCATTGTCT
GAGTAGGTGTCATTCTATTCTGGGGGGTGGGGTGGGGCAGGACAGCAAGGGGGAGGATTGGGAAGACAAT
AGCAGGCATGCTGGGGAGAGATCTGAGGAACCCCTAGTGATGGAGTTGGCCACTCCCTCTCTGCGCGCTC
GCTCGCTCACTGAGGCCGGGCGACCAAAGGTCGCCCGACGCCCGGGCTTTGCCCGGGCGGCCTCAGTGAG
CGAGCGAGCGCGCAGAGAGGGAGCCCCTGCAGCCTGGCGTAATAGCGAAGAGGCCCGCACCGATCGCCCT
TCCCAACAGTTGCGCAGCCTGAATGGCGAATGG
[124 nt withheld, positions 4024-4147]
C
[91 nt withheld, positions 4149-4239]
A
[49 nt withheld, positions 4241-4289]
CCTTTGACGTTGGAGTCCACGTTCTTT
[37 nt withheld, positions 4317-4353]
ACCCTATCTCGGTCTATTCTTTTGATTTATAAGGGATTTTGCCGATTTCGGCCTATTGGTTAAAAAATGA
GCTGATTTAACAAAAATTTAACGCGAATTTTAACAAAATATTAACGCTTACAATTTCCTGATGCGGTATT
TTCTCCTTACGCATCTGTGCGGTATTTCACACCGCATATGGTGCACTCTCAGTACAATCTGCTCTGATGC
CGCATAGTTAAGCCAGCCCCGACACCCGCCAACACCCGCTGACGCGCCCTGACGGGCTTGTCTGCTCCCG
GCATCCGCTTACAGACAAGCTGTGACCGTCTCCGGGAGCTGCATGTGTCAGAGGTTTTCACCGTCATCAC
CGAAACGCGCGAGACGAAAGGGCCTCGTGATACGCCTATTTTTATAGGTTAATGTCATGATAATAATGGT
TTCTTAGACGTCAGGTGGCACTTTTCGGGGAAATGTGCGCGGAACCCCTATTTGTTTATTTTTCTAAATA
CATTCAAATATGTATCCGCTCATGAGACAATAACCCTGATAAATGCTTCAATAATATTGAAAAAGGAAGA
GTATGAGTATTCAACATTTCCGTGTCGCCCTTATTCCCTTTTTTGCGGCATTTTGCCTTCCTGTTTTTGC
TCACCCAGAAACGCTGGTGAAAGTAAAAGATGCTGAAGATCAGTTGGGTGCACGAGTGGGTTACATCGAA
CTGGATCTCAACAGCGGTAAGATCCTTGAGAGTTTTCGCCCCGAAGAACGTTTTCCAATGATGAGCACTT
TTAAAGTTCTGCTATGTGGCGCGGTATTATCCCGTATTGACGCCGGGCAAGAGCAACTCGGTCGCCGCAT
ACACTATTCTCAGAATGACTTGGTTGAGTACTCACCAGTCACAGAAAAGCATCTTACGGATGGCATGACA
GTAAGAGAATTATGCAGTGCTGCCATAACCATGAGTGATAACACTGCGGCCAACTTACTTCTGACAACGA
TCGGAGGACCGAAGGAGCTAACCGCTTTTTTGCACAACATGGGGGATCATGTAACTCGCCTTGATCGTTG
GGAACCGGAGCTGAATGAAGCCATACCAAACGACGAGCGTGACACCACGATGCCTGTAGCAATGGCAACA
ACGTTGCGCAAACTATTAACTGGCGAACTACTTACTCTAGCTTCCCGGCAACAATTAATAGACTGGATGG
AGGCGGATAAAGTTGCAGGACCACTTCTGCGCTCGGCCCTTCCGGCTGGCTGGTTTATTGCTGATAAATC
TGGAGCCGGTGAGCGTGGGTCTCGCGGTATCATTGCAGCACTGGGGCCAGATGGTAAGCCCTCCCGTATC
GTAGTTATCTACACGACGGGGAGTCAGGCAACTATGGATGAACGAAATAGACAGATCGCTGAGATAGGTG
CCTCACTGATTAAGCATTGGTAACTGTCAGACCAAGTTTACTCATATATACTTTAGATTGATTTAAAACT
TCATTTTTAATTTAAAAGGATCTAGGTGAAGATCCTTTTTGATAATCTCATGACCAAAATCCCTTAACGT
GAGTTTTCGTTCCACTGAGCGTCAGACCCCGTAGAAAAGATCAAAGGATCTTCTTGAGATCCTTTTTTTC
TGCGCGTAATCTGCTGCTTGCAAACAAAAAAACCACCGCTACCAGCGGTGGTTTGTTTGCCGGATCAAGA
GCTACCAACTCTTTTTCCGAAGGTAACTGGCTTCAGCAGAGCGCAGATACCAAATACTGTTCTTCTAGTG
TAGCCGTAGTTAGGCCACCACTTCAAGAACTCTGTAGCACCGCCTACATACCTCGCTCTGCTAATCCTGT
TACCAGTGGCTGCTGCCAGTGGCGATAAGTCGTGTCTTACCGGGTTGGACTCAAGACGATAGTTACCGGA
TAAGGCGCAGCGGTCGGGCTGAACGGGGGGTTCGTGCACACAGCCCAGCTTGGAGCGAACGACCTACACC
GAACTGAGATACCTACAGCGTGAGCTATGAGAAAGCGCCACGCTTCCCGAAGGGAGAAAGGCGGACAGGT
ATCCGGTAAGCGGCAGGGTCGGAACAGGAGAGCGCACGAGGGAGCTTCCAGGGGGAAACGCCTGGTATCT
TTATAGTCCTGTCGGGTTTCGCCACCTCTGACTTGAGCGTCGATTTTTGTGATGCTCGTCAGGGGGGCGG
AGCCTATGGAAAAACGCCAGCAACGCGGCCTTTTTACGGTTCCTGGCCTTTTGCTGGCCTTTTGCTCACA
TGTCCTGCAGGCAG
Features (pLannotate 1.2.2; 18 found; start..end, strand, type, name):
      1..28      +  repeat_region  AAV2 ITR (fragment): inverted terminal repeat of adeno-associated virus serotype 2 inverted
     28..119     -  repeat_region  AAV2 ITR (fragment): inverted terminal repeat of adeno-associated virus serotype 2 inverted
    175..223     +  polyA_signal   poly(A) signal: synthetic polyadenylation signal
    237..328     +  misc_feature   pause site: RNA polymerase II transcriptional pause signal from the human α2 globin gene
    364..811     +  promoter       hSyn promoter: human synapsin I promoter; confers neuron-specific expression (Kügler et al., 2003)
    845..1708    +  CDS            CoChR: high-photocurrent channelrhodopsin from Chloromonas oogama (Shemesh et al., 2017)
   1745..2194    +  CDS            KA2: first 150 residues of the mouse kainate receptor subunit 2 mediates targeting to the neuronal soma (Shemesh et al., 2017)
   2213..2926    +  CDS            EGFP: EGFP is a basic (constitutively fluorescent) green fluorescent protein published in 1996, derived from Aequorea victoria. It is reported to be a rapidly-maturing weak dimer with moderate acid sensitivity.
   2963..3551    +  misc_feature   WPRE: woodchuck hepatitis virus posttranscriptional regulatory element
   3590..3797    +  polyA_signal   bGH poly(A) signal: bovine growth hormone polyadenylation signal
   3806..3935    +  repeat_region  AAV2 ITR (fragment): inverted terminal repeat of adeno-associated virus serotype 2 inverted
   3954..4020    +  CDS            lacZα (fragment): LacZα fragment of β-galactosidase; lacZ fragment
   4024..4452    +  rep_origin     f1 ori (sequence partly withheld): f1 bacteriophage origin of replication; arrow indicates direction of (+) strand synthesis
   4480..4579    -  misc_feature   bom (fragment): basis of mobility region from pBR322
   4681..4716    -  CDS            rop (fragment): Rop protein, which maintains plasmids at low copy number; rop
   4811..4915    +  promoter       AmpR promoter: bla
   4916..5776    +  CDS            AmpR: β-lactamase; bla; confers resistance to ampicillin, carbenicillin, and related antibiotics
   5947..6535    +  rep_origin     ori: high-copy-number ColE1/pMB1/pBR322/pUC origin of replication
