[The description below was written by a language model from this plasmid's Addgene catalogue record and pLannotate feature annotations shown in this document.]
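Description:
pAAV-hSynapsin-soCoChR-GFP is an adeno-associated virus transfer plasmid for neuron-specific expression of a soma-targeted channelrhodopsin in mammalian cells. It is propagated in E. coli as a high-copy plasmid with a ColE1/pUC-type origin and ampicillin resistance (AmpR, β-lactamase). An f1 phage origin and remnants of lac-derived backbone sequence are also present. The expression cassette lies between AAV2 inverted terminal repeats, which are the cis elements needed for replication and packaging of the cassette into recombinant AAV particles. The record indicates that an AAV9 viral preparation of this construct exists.

Between the ITRs, a synthetic poly(A) signal and an RNA polymerase II pause site from the human α2 globin gene sit upstream of the promoter, presumably to limit read-through transcription from the ITR region. The human synapsin I promoter then drives a single fusion open reading frame. This consists of CoChR, a high-photocurrent channelrhodopsin from Chloromonas oogama, joined by a short flexible linker to the first 150 residues of the kainate receptor subunit KA2, followed by EGFP at the C terminus. The KA2 fragment restricts the opsin to the neuronal cell body, and EGFP allows expression and localisation to be seen. A WPRE enhances transcript stability and expression, and a bovine growth hormone poly(A) signal terminates the message.

Confining the opsin to the soma reduces stray activation of neighbouring cells through their neurites, and the stated purpose is optogenetic stimulation at single-cell, millisecond resolution. Two sequence records are annotated, a depositor sequence and a slightly shorter partial NGS result. They agree on the payload but differ modestly in the backbone fragments and ITR annotation.
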