Addgene plasmid #107708: pAAV-hSynapsin- soCoChR-GFP
Purpose: A somatic channelrhodopsin, which enables single cell, single millisecond resolution optogenetics. Human Synapsin (hSynapsin) promoter
Depositing lab: Edward Boyden. Depositing organization: Massachusetts Institute of Technology. Publication: Temporally precise single-cell-resolution optogenetics. Shemesh OA, Tanese D, Zampini V, Linghu C, Piatkevich K, Ronzitti E, Papagiakoumou E, Boyden ES, Emiliani V. Nat Neurosci. 2017 Dec;20(12):1796-1806. doi: 10.1038/s41593-017-0018-8. Epub 2017 Nov 13. PubMed 29184208.
Backbone
  Vector backbone: pAAV
  Vector type: Mammalian Expression, AAV
Growth in bacteria
  Bacterial resistance: Ampicillin, 100 μg/mL
  Growth temperature: 37°C
  Growth strain: NEB Stable
  Copy number: High Copy
Gene/Insert
  Gene/Insert name: soCoChR-GFP (alt names: CoChR-ggsggtggsggt-KA2-(1-150).; Chloromonas oogama channelrhodopsin, fused to KA2 targeting sequence)
  Species: Chloromonas oogama
  Insert size (bp): 2013
  Promoter: hSynapsin
  Tag / fusion protein: KA2 (C terminal on insert); EGFP (C terminal on insert)
  Cloning method: Gibson Cloning
Terms and licenses: Academic/Nonprofit Terms; Industry Terms: Not Available to Industry
Depositor comments: GenBank IDs: soCoChR = MF795583, KA2(1-150) = MF795584
How to cite: pAAV-hSynapsin- soCoChR-GFP was a gift from Edward Boyden (Addgene plasmid # 107708 ; http://n2t.net/addgene:107708 ; RRID:Addgene_107708) For viral preps, please replace (Addgene plasmid # 107708) in the above sentence with: (Addgene viral prep # 107708-AAV9)
