>Addgene plasmid #107708 | pAAV-hSynapsin- soCoChR-GFP | addgene partial sequence | sequence record 209180 | Addgene partial NGS Result
CCTCTTCGCTATTACGCCAGGCTGCAGAGAGGGAGTGGCCAACTCCATCACTAGGGGTTCCTCAGATCTC
TCCCCAGCATGCCTGCTATTGTCTTCCCAATCCTCCCCCTTGCTGTCCTGCCCCACCCCACCCCCCAGAA
TAGAATGACACCTACTCAGACAATGCGATGCAATTTCCTCATTTTATTAGGAAAGGACAGTGGGAGTGGC
ACCTTCCAGGGTCAAGGAAGGCACGGGGGAGGGGCAAACAACAGATGGCTGGCAACTAGAAGGCACAGTC
GAGGCTGATCAGCGAGCTCTAGTCGACGGTATCGATGCGGGGAGGCGGCCCAAAGGGAGATCCGACTCGT
CTGAGGGCGAAGGCGAAGACGCGGAAGAGGCCGCAGAGCCGGCAGCAGGCCGCGGGAAGGAAGGTCCGCT
GGATTGAGGGCCGAAGGGACGTAGCAGAAGGGCGTCCCGCGCAGAATCCAGGTGGCAACACAGGCGAGCA
GCCAAGGAAAGGACGATGATTTCCCCGACAACACCACGGAATTGTCAGTGCCCAACAGCCGAGCCCCTGT
CCAGCAGCGGGCAAGGCAGGCGGCGATGAGTTCCGCCGTGGCAATAGGGAGGGGGAAAGCGAAAGTCCCG
GAAAGGAGCTGACAGGTGGTGGCAATGCCCCAACCAGTGGGGGTTGCGTCAGCAAACACAGTGCACACCA
CGCCACGTTGCCTGACAACGGGCCACAACTCCTCATAAAGAGACAGCAACCAGGATTTATACAAGGAGGA
GAAAATGAAAGCCATACGGGAAGCAATAGCATGATACAAAGGCATTAAAGCAGCGTATCCACATAGCGTA
AAAGGAGCAACATAGTTAAGAATACCAGTCAATCTTTCACAAATTTTGTAATCCAGAGGTTGATTATCGA
TAAGCTTTTACACTTCATTCTCGTAGCAGAACTTGTACAGCTCGTCCATGCCGAGAGTGATCCCGGCGGC
GGTCACGAACTCCAGCAGGACCATGTGATCGCGCTTCTCGTTGGGGTCTTTGCTCAGGGCGGACTGGGTG
CTCAGGTAGTGGTTGTCGGGCAGCAGCACGGGGCCGTCGCCGATGGGGGTGTTCTGCTGGTAGTGGTCGG
CGAGCTGCACGCTGCCGTCCTCGATGTTGTGGCGGATCTTGAAGTTCACCTTGATGCCGTTCTTCTGCTT
GTCGGCCATGATATAGACGTTGTGGCTGTTGTAGTTGTACTCCAGCTTGTGCCCCAGGATGTTGCCGTCC
TCCTTGAAGTCGATGCCCTTCAGCTCGATGCGGTTCACCAGGGTGTCGCCCTCGAACTTCACCTCGGCGC
GGGTCTTGTAGTTGCCGTCGTCCTTGAAGAAGATGGTGCGCTCCTGGACGTAGCCTTCGGGCATGGCGGA
CTTGAAGAAGTCGTGCTGCTTCATGTGGTCGGGGTAGCGGCTGAAGCACTGCACGCCGTAGGTCAGGGTG
GTCACGAGGGTGGGCCAGGGCACGGGCAGCTTGCCGGTGGTGCAAATGAACTTCAGGGTCAGCTTGCCGT
AGGTGGCATCGCCCTCGCCCTCGCCGGACACGCTGAACTTGTGGCCGTTTACGTCGCCGTCCAGCTCGAC
CAGGATGGGCACCACCCCGGTGAACAGCTCCTCGCCCTTGCTCACAGTACCTCCGCTAGCTCCGCTGACT
GCCAGTGACACATCCTCGTTTGATGGATACAGGCTCACTGAGGCGAAGCGCAGGTACTGCAGCCTGGGTG
TTTCCTCTGGCCCGACCTTGATATGGGGGATTTCCTTCTCGCCACAAATGTGAGACACGGTACTTGCAGA
AGCAGGAGAGGAGCTTGGTCCCAGGACGGAGACCACTCCTTTTGGCAGGATCTGGCACATGGTGTCTGTG
GTCTCGTACTGGCTATCTCTCTGCAGTTCGAAAATGTCCACCTCGACCCGGGCCTTTGCAGGCACTTCAA
TGATGCCATTGATCTGCTCCCTAGCCAGTGCCAGTGCCAGCCTCTCTCCTCTTCCGCACACGGTCTGATC
GTCCAGAATAGCGGCCATCCTCAGAGAAGACAGCACCTGGCAAGAAGGGTTAGCAAAAGCGACAATCAGC
AGCAGCAGCAGTTCGGCGGGCATGGTACCTCCACTTCCACCGGTTCCACCTGAACCTCCCACTGTCTCCT
CGTCCTCCTGGTCCACCATGGTCTCCACTTCCATCTCCTCGCCGGCCACGTTGATCTTGGTCTTCTTCCG
GATGTCGCCGTAGATGATGATGTGCTGGTGGATCAGCACTCTCAGATAGTGTCCCAGCAGGCCCCAACAA
TTCTTGCTCATGAGGTCGATGATGGTGTGGCCAATGGTAGAGCCGTACACGCTGATGGCGTCGAATCCTT
CTGGTCCCACGACGAACAGCACGGGGAACATGCCCCAAGACAGGAAGAACAGCCAAGCCATGATCCGCAC
GACGGTTCTAGGTCTGCCCTTTGGCACCACGTGGTAGCTCTCGATATACACCTTGGCGGCGTGGAAGAAG
GTGTTGGCGCCGTAGATGCAACCCAGCACGAAGAAGATGACCTTGACGTAGCCTGTGCTCATGGCGCTTG
TAGCTCCCCACACGATGGTTCCCACGTCTGACACCAGCAGCCTCATGGTCCGCTTGCTGTAGTCGTCCTT
CAGGCCGGTCAGGTTGCTCAGGTGGATCAGGATGACGGGACAAGTCAGCAGCCACTCTGCGTATCTCAGC
CACTGGACTCGGTGTCCGTTAGCCAGGTACAGCATGCTGGGGTCGTCGAACTCGTGGAAGAACTCGATGA
TGACCTTGGTCAGCTCGACGCAACAGACGTAGACCTCCTCCCAACCGCAAGTGGCTCTCCAAGTCTGGTA
GGCGTAGAACATCAGGATCAGGATGCTGAAGCCGAAGGCGAACCACTGGAGGATGTTGGCCACCAGCTGC
TCTGTATCGCTTCCCAGGCTGTCGGTCCAAGCCAGGCAAAAGCACTGGTCGATAGGCACAATGGCGCTGC
CGTTCCCCAGCATGGTGGCGGATCCTTGCTAGCAGCTTGAATTCGACTGCGCTCTCAGGCACGACACGAC
TCCTCCGCTGCCCACCGCAGACTGAGGCAGCGCTGAGTCGCCGGCGCCGCAGCGCAGATGGTCGCGCCCG
TGCCCCCCTATCTCGCGCCTCGCGTGGTGCGGTCCGGCTGGGCCGGCGGCGGCGCGGACGCGACCAAGGT
GGCCGGGAAGGGGAGTTTGCGGGGGACCGGCGAGTGACGTCAGCGCGCCTTCAGTGCTGAGGCGGCGGTG
GCGCGCGCCGCCAGGCGGGGGCGAAGGCACTGTCCGCGGTGCTGAAGCTGGCAGTGCGCACGCGCCTCGC
CGCATCCTGTTTCCCCTCCCCCTCTCTGATAGGGGATGCGCAATTTGGGGAATGGGGGTTGGGTGCTTGT
CCAGTGGGTCGGGGTCGGTCGTCAGGTAGGCACCCCCACCCCGCCTCATCCTGGTCCTAAAACCCACTTG
CACTCATACGCAGGGCCCTCTGCAGCTCGAGTCTAGAATAGAGAAATGTTCTGGCACCTGCACTTGCACT
GGGGACAGCCTATTTTGCTAGTTTGTTTTGTTTCGTTTTGTTTTGATGGAGAGCGTATGTTAGTACTATC
GATTCACACAAAAAACCAACACACAGATGTAATGAAAATAAAGATATTTTATTGCGGCCGCTCCAAGTAC
CTCCCGTACCTTAATATTTCTAGAACGCGTGCGGCCGCAGGAACCCCTAGTGATGGAGTTGGCCACTCCC
TCTCTGCGCGCTCGCTCGCTCACTGAGGCCGGGCGACCAAAGGTCGCCCGACGCCCGGGCGGCCTCAGTG
AGCGAGCGAGCGCGCAGCTGCCTGCAGGACATGTGAGCAAAAGGCCAGCAAAAGGCCAGGAACCGTAAAA
AGGCCGCGTTGCTGGCGTTTTTCCATAGGCTCCGCCCCCCTGACGAGCATCACAAAAATCGACGCTCAAG
TCAGAGGTGGCGAAACCCGACAGGACTATAAAGATACCAGGCGTTTCCCCCTGGAAGCTCCCTCGTGCGC
TCTCCTGTTCCGACCCTGCCGCTTACCGGATACCTGTCCGCCTTTCTCCCTTCGGGAAGCGTGGCGCTTT
CTCATAGCTCACGCTGTAGGTATCTCAGTTCGGTGTAGGTCGTTCGCTCCAAGCTGGGCTGTGTGCACGA
ACCCCCCGTTCAGCCCGACCGCTGCGCCTTATCCGGTAACTATCGTCTTGAGTCCAACCCGGTAAGACAC
GACTTATCGCCACTGGCAGCAGCCACTGGTAACAGGATTAGCAGAGCGAGGTATGTAGGCGGTGCTACAG
AGTTCTTGAAGTGGTGGCCTAACTACGGCTACACTAGAAGAACAGTATTTGGTATCTGCGCTCTGCTGAA
GCCAGTTACCTTCGGAAAAAGAGTTGGTAGCTCTTGATCCGGCAAACAAACCACCGCTGGTAGCGGTGGT
TTTTTTGTTTGCAAGCAGCAGATTACGCGCAGAAAAAAAGGATCTCAAGAAGATCCTTTGATCTTTTCTA
CGGGGTCTGACGCTCAGTGGAACGAAAACTCACGTTAAGGGATTTTGGTCATGAGATTATCAAAAAGGAT
CTTCACCTAGATCCTTTTAAATTAAAAATGAAGTTTTAAATCAATCTAAAGTATATATGAGTAAACTTGG
TCTGACAGTTACCAATGCTTAATCAGTGAGGCACCTATCTCAGCGATCTGTCTATTTCGTTCATCCATAG
TTGCCTGACTCCCCGTCGTGTAGATAACTACGATACGGGAGGGCTTACCATCTGGCCCCAGTGCTGCAAT
GATACCGCGAGACCCACGCTCACCGGCTCCAGATTTATCAGCAATAAACCAGCCAGCCGGAAGGGCCGAG
CGCAGAAGTGGTCCTGCAACTTTATCCGCCTCCATCCAGTCTATTAATTGTTGCCGGGAAGCTAGAGTAA
GTAGTTCGCCAGTTAATAGTTTGCGCAACGTTGTTGCCATTGCTACAGGCATCGTGGTGTCACGCTCGTC
GTTTGGTATGGCTTCATTCAGCTCCGGTTCCCAACGATCAAGGCGAGTTACATGATCCCCCATGTTGTGC
AAAAAAGCGGTTAGCTCCTTCGGTCCTCCGATCGTTGTCAGAAGTAAGTTGGCCGCAGTGTTATCACTCA
TGGTTATGGCAGCACTGCATAATTCTCTTACTGTCATGCCATCCGTAAGATGCTTTTCTGTGACTGGTGA
GTACTCAACCAAGTCATTCTGAGAATAGTGTATGCGGCGACCGAGTTGCTCTTGCCCGGCGTCAATACGG
GATAATACCGCGCCACATAGCAGAACTTTAAAAGTGCTCATCATTGGAAAACGTTCTTCGGGGCGAAAAC
TCTCAAGGATCTTACCGCTGTTGAGATCCAGTTCGATGTAACCCACTCGTGCACCCAACTGATCTTCAGC
ATCTTTTACTTTCACCAGCGTTTCTGGGTGAGCAAAAACAGGAAGGCAAAATGCCGCAAAAAAGGGAATA
AGGGCGACACGGAAATGTTGAATACTCATACTCTTCCTTTTTCAATATTATTGAAGCATTTATCAGGGTT
ATTGTCTCATGAGCGGATACATATTTGAATGTATTTAGAAAAATAAACAAATAGGGGTTCCGCGCACATT
TCCCCGAAAAGTGCCACCTGACGTCTAAGAAACCATTATTATCATGACATTAACCTATAAAAATAGGCGT
ATCACGAGGCCCTTTCGTCTCGCGCGTTTCGGTGATGACGGTGAAAACCTCTGACACATGCAGCTCCCGG
AGACGGTCACAGCTTGTCTGTAAGCGGATGCCGGGAGCAGACAAGCCCGTCAGGGCGCGTCAGCGGGTGT
TGGCGGGTGTCGGGGCTGGCTTAACTATGCGGCATCAGAGCAGATTGTACTGAGAGTGCACCATATGCGG
TGTGAAATACCGCACAGATGCGTAAGGAGAAAATACCGCATCAGGAAATTGTAAGCGTTAATATTTTGTT
AAAATTCGCGTTAAATTTTTGTTAAATCAGCTCATTTTTTAACCAATAGGCCGAAATCGGCAAAATCCCT
TATAAATCAAAAGAATAGACCGAGATAGGGT
[37 nt withheld, positions 6122-6158]
AAAGAACGTGGACTCCAACGTCAAAGG
[49 nt withheld, positions 6186-6234]
T
[91 nt withheld, positions 6236-6326]
G
[124 nt withheld, positions 6328-6451]
CCATTCGCCATTCAGGCTGCGCAACTGTTGGGAAGGGCGATCGGTGCGGG
