>Addgene plasmid #107708 | pAAV-hSynapsin- soCoChR-GFP | addgene partial sequence | sequence record 219838 | Addgene Partial NGS Result
CGGGCAAAGCCCGGGCGTCGGGCGACCTTTGGTCGCCCGGCCTCAGTGAGCGAGCGAGCGCGCAGAGAGG
GAGTGGCCAACTCCATCACTAGGGGTTCCTCAGATCTCTCCCCAGCATGCCTGCTATTGTCTTCCCAATC
CTCCCCCTTGCTGTCCTGCCCCACCCCACCCCCCAGAATAGAATGACACCTACTCAGACAATGCGATGCA
ATTTCCTCATTTTATTAGGAAAGGACAGTGGGAGTGGCACCTTCCAGGGTCAAGGAAGGCACGGGGGAGG
GGCAAACAACAGATGGCTGGCAACTAGAAGGCACAGTCGAGGCTGATCAGCGAGCTCTAGTCGACGGTAT
CGATGCGGGGAGGCGGCCCAAAGGGAGATCCGACTCGTCTGAGGGCGAAGGCGAAGACGCGGAAGAGGCC
GCAGAGCCGGCAGCAGGCCGCGGGAAGGAAGGTCCGCTGGATTGAGGGCCGAAGGGACGTAGCAGAAGGG
CGTCCCGCGCAGAATCCAGGTGGCAACACAGGCGAGCAGCCAAGGAAAGGACGATGATTTCCCCGACAAC
ACCACGGAATTGTCAGTGCCCAACAGCCGAGCCCCTGTCCAGCAGCGGGCAAGGCAGGCGGCGATGAGTT
CCGCCGTGGCAATAGGGAGGGGGAAAGCGAAAGTCCCGGAAAGGAGCTGACAGGTGGTGGCAATGCCCCA
ACCAGTGGGGGTTGCGTCAGCAAACACAGTGCACACCACGCCACGTTGCCTGACAACGGGCCACAACTCC
TCATAAAGAGACAGCAACCAGGATTTATACAAGGAGGAGAAAATGAAAGCCATACGGGAAGCAATAGCAT
GATACAAAGGCATTAAAGCAGCGTATCCACATAGCGTAAAAGGAGCAACATAGTTAAGAATACCAGTCAA
TCTTTCACAAATTTTGTAATCCAGAGGTTGATTATCGATAAGCTTTTACACTTCATTCTCGTAGCAGAAC
TTGTACAGCTCGTCCATGCCGAGAGTGATCCCGGCGGCGGTCACGAACTCCAGCAGGACCATGTGATCGC
GCTTCTCGTTGGGGTCTTTGCTCAGGGCGGACTGGGTGCTCAGGTAGTGGTTGTCGGGCAGCAGCACGGG
GCCGTCGCCGATGGGGGTGTTCTGCTGGTAGTGGTCGGCGAGCTGCACGCTGCCGTCCTCGATGTTGTGG
CGGATCTTGAAGTTCACCTTGATGCCGTTCTTCTGCTTGTCGGCCATGATATAGACGTTGTGGCTGTTGT
AGTTGTACTCCAGCTTGTGCCCCAGGATGTTGCCGTCCTCCTTGAAGTCGATGCCCTTCAGCTCGATGCG
GTTCACCAGGGTGTCGCCCTCGAACTTCACCTCGGCGCGGGTCTTGTAGTTGCCGTCGTCCTTGAAGAAG
ATGGTGCGCTCCTGGACGTAGCCTTCGGGCATGGCGGACTTGAAGAAGTCGTGCTGCTTCATGTGGTCGG
GGTAGCGGCTGAAGCACTGCACGCCGTAGGTCAGGGTGGTCACGAGGGTGGGCCAGGGCACGGGCAGCTT
GCCGGTGGTGCAAATGAACTTCAGGGTCAGCTTGCCGTAGGTGGCATCGCCCTCGCCCTCGCCGGACACG
CTGAACTTGTGGCCGTTTACGTCGCCGTCCAGCTCGACCAGGATGGGCACCACCCCGGTGAACAGCTCCT
CGCCCTTGCTCACAGTACCTCCGCTAGCTCCGCTGACTGCCAGTGACACATCCTCGTTTGATGGATACAG
GCTCACTGAGGCGAAGCGCAGGTACTGCAGCCTGGGTGTTTCCTCTGGCCCGACCTTGATATGGGGGATT
TCCTTCTCGCCACAAATGTGAGACACGGTACTTGCAGAAGCAGGAGAGGAGCTTGGTCCCAGGACGGAGA
CCACTCCTTTTGGCAGGATCTGGCACATGGTGTCTGTGGTCTCGTACTGGCTATCTCTCTGCAGTTCGAA
AATGTCCACCTCGACCCGGGCCTTTGCAGGCACTTCAATGATGCCATTGATCTGCTCCCTAGCCAGTGCC
AGTGCCAGCCTCTCTCCTCTTCCGCACACGGTCTGATCGTCCAGAATAGCGGCCATCCTCAGAGAAGACA
GCACCTGGCAAGAAGGGTTAGCAAAAGCGACAATCAGCAGCAGCAGCAGTTCGGCGGGCATGGTACCTCC
ACTTCCACCGGTTCCACCTGAACCTCCCACTGTCTCCTCGTCCTCCTGGTCCACCATGGTCTCCACTTCC
ATCTCCTCGCCGGCCACGTTGATCTTGGTCTTCTTCCGGATGTCGCCGTAGATGATGATGTGCTGGTGGA
TCAGCACTCTCAGATAGTGTCCCAGCAGGCCCCAACAATTCTTGCTCATGAGGTCGATGATGGTGTGGCC
AATGGTAGAGCCGTACACGCTGATGGCGTCGAATCCTTCTGGTCCCACGACGAACAGCACGGGGAACATG
CCCCAAGACAGGAAGAACAGCCAAGCCATGATCCGCACGACGGTTCTAGGTCTGCCCTTTGGCACCACGT
GGTAGCTCTCGATATACACCTTGGCGGCGTGGAAGAAGGTGTTGGCGCCGTAGATGCAACCCAGCACGAA
GAAGATGACCTTGACGTAGCCTGTGCTCATGGCGCTTGTAGCTCCCCACACGATGGTTCCCACGTCTGAC
ACCAGCAGCCTCATGGTCCGCTTGCTGTAGTCGTCCTTCAGGCCGGTCAGGTTGCTCAGGTGGATCAGGA
TGACGGGACAAGTCAGCAGCCACTCTGCGTATCTCAGCCACTGGACTCGGTGTCCGTTAGCCAGGTACAG
CATGCTGGGGTCGTCGAACTCGTGGAAGAACTCGATGATGACCTTGGTCAGCTCGACGCAACAGACGTAG
ACCTCCTCCCAACCGCAAGTGGCTCTCCAAGTCTGGTAGGCGTAGAACATCAGGATCAGGATGCTGAAGC
CGAAGGCGAACCACTGGAGGATGTTGGCCACCAGCTGCTCTGTATCGCTTCCCAGGCTGTCGGTCCAAGC
CAGGCAAAAGCACTGGTCGATAGGCACAATGGCGCTGCCGTTCCCCAGCATGGTGGCGGATCCTTGCTAG
CAGCTTGAATTCGACTGCGCTCTCAGGCACGACACGACTCCTCCGCTGCCCACCGCAGACTGAGGCAGCG
CTGAGTCGCCGGCGCCGCAGCGCAGATGGTCGCGCCCGTGCCCCCCTATCTCGCGCCTCGCGTGGTGCGG
TCCGGCTGGGCCGGCGGCGGCGCGGACGCGACCAAGGTGGCCGGGAAGGGGAGTTTGCGGGGGACCGGCG
AGTGACGTCAGCGCGCCTTCAGTGCTGAGGCGGCGGTGGCGCGCGCCGCCAGGCGGGGGCGAAGGCACTG
TCCGCGGTGCTGAAGCTGGCAGTGCGCACGCGCCTCGCCGCATCCTGTTTCCCCTCCCCCTCTCTGATAG
GGGATGCGCAATTTGGGGAATGGGGGTTGGGTGCTTGTCCAGTGGGTCGGGGTCGGTCGTCAGGTAGGCA
CCCCCACCCCGCCTCATCCTGGTCCTAAAACCCACTTGCACTCATACGCAGGGCCCTCTGCAGCTCGAGT
CTAGAATAGAGAAATGTTCTGGCACCTGCACTTGCACTGGGGACAGCCTATTTTGCTAGTTTGTTTTGTT
TCGTTTTGTTTTGATGGAGAGCGTATGTTAGTACTATCGATTCACACAAAAAACCAACACACAGATGTAA
TGAAAATAAAGATATTTTATTGCGGCCGCTCCAAGTACCTCCCGTACCTTAATATTTCTAGAACGCGTGC
GGCCGCAGGAACCCCTAGTGATGGAGTTGGCCACTCCCTCTCTGCGCGCTCGCTCGCTCACTGAGGCCGG
GCGACCAAAGGTCGCCCGACGCCCGGGCGGCCTCAGTGAGCGAGCGAGCGCGCAGCTGCCTGCAGGACAT
GTGAGCAAAAGGCCAGCAAAAGGCCAGGAACCGTAAAAAGGCCGCGTTGCTGGCGTTTTTCCATAGGCTC
CGCCCCCCTGACGAGCATCACAAAAATCGACGCTCAAGTCAGAGGTGGCGAAACCCGACAGGACTATAAA
GATACCAGGCGTTTCCCCCTGGAAGCTCCCTCGTGCGCTCTCCTGTTCCGACCCTGCCGCTTACCGGATA
CCTGTCCGCCTTTCTCCCTTCGGGAAGCGTGGCGCTTTCTCATAGCTCACGCTGTAGGTATCTCAGTTCG
GTGTAGGTCGTTCGCTCCAAGCTGGGCTGTGTGCACGAACCCCCCGTTCAGCCCGACCGCTGCGCCTTAT
CCGGTAACTATCGTCTTGAGTCCAACCCGGTAAGACACGACTTATCGCCACTGGCAGCAGCCACTGGTAA
CAGGATTAGCAGAGCGAGGTATGTAGGCGGTGCTACAGAGTTCTTGAAGTGGTGGCCTAACTACGGCTAC
ACTAGAAGAACAGTATTTGGTATCTGCGCTCTGCTGAAGCCAGTTACCTTCGGAAAAAGAGTTGGTAGCT
CTTGATCCGGCAAACAAACCACCGCTGGTAGCGGTGGTTTTTTTGTTTGCAAGCAGCAGATTACGCGCAG
AAAAAAAGGATCTCAAGAAGATCCTTTGATCTTTTCTACGGGGTCTGACGCTCAGTGGAACGAAAACTCA
CGTTAAGGGATTTTGGTCATGAGATTATCAAAAAGGATCTTCACCTAGATCCTTTTAAATTAAAAATGAA
GTTTTAAATCAATCTAAAGTATATATGAGTAAACTTGGTCTGACAGTTACCAATGCTTAATCAGTGAGGC
ACCTATCTCAGCGATCTGTCTATTTCGTTCATCCATAGTTGCCTGACTCCCCGTCGTGTAGATAACTACG
ATACGGGAGGGCTTACCATCTGGCCCCAGTGCTGCAATGATACCGCGAGACCCACGCTCACCGGCTCCAG
ATTTATCAGCAATAAACCAGCCAGCCGGAAGGGCCGAGCGCAGAAGTGGTCCTGCAACTTTATCCGCCTC
CATCCAGTCTATTAATTGTTGCCGGGAAGCTAGAGTAAGTAGTTCGCCAGTTAATAGTTTGCGCAACGTT
GTTGCCATTGCTACAGGCATCGTGGTGTCACGCTCGTCGTTTGGTATGGCTTCATTCAGCTCCGGTTCCC
AACGATCAAGGCGAGTTACATGATCCCCCATGTTGTGCAAAAAAGCGGTTAGCTCCTTCGGTCCTCCGAT
CGTTGTCAGAAGTAAGTTGGCCGCAGTGTTATCACTCATGGTTATGGCAGCACTGCATAATTCTCTTACT
GTCATGCCATCCGTAAGATGCTTTTCTGTGACTGGTGAGTACTCAACCAAGTCATTCTGAGAATAGTGTA
TGCGGCGACCGAGTTGCTCTTGCCCGGCGTCAATACGGGATAATACCGCGCCACATAGCAGAACTTTAAA
AGTGCTCATCATTGGAAAACGTTCTTCGGGGCGAAAACTCTCAAGGATCTTACCGCTGTTGAGATCCAGT
TCGATGTAACCCACTCGTGCACCCAACTGATCTTCAGCATCTTTTACTTTCACCAGCGTTTCTGGGTGAG
CAAAAACAGGAAGGCAAAATGCCGCAAAAAAGGGAATAAGGGCGACACGGAAATGTTGAATACTCATACT
CTTCCTTTTTCAATATTATTGAAGCATTTATCAGGGTTATTGTCTCATGAGCGGATACATATTTGAATGT
ATTTAGAAAAATAAACAAATAGGGGTTCCGCGCACATTTCCCCGAAAAGTGCCACCTGACGTCTAAGAAA
CCATTATTATCATGACATTAACCTATAAAAATAGGCGTATCACGAGGCCCTTTCGTCTCGCGCGTTTCGG
TGATGACGGTGAAAACCTCTGACACATGCAGCTCCCGGAGACGGTCACAGCTTGTCTGTAAGCGGATGCC
GGGAGCAGACAAGCCCGTCAGGGCGCGTCAGCGGGTGTTGGCGGGTGTCGGGGCTGGCTTAACTATGCGG
CATCAGAGCAGATTGTACTGAGAGTGCACCATATGCGGTGTGAAATACCGCACAGATGCGTAAGGAGAAA
ATACCGCATCAGGAAATTGTAAGCGTTAATATTTTGTTAAAATTCGCGTTAAATTTTTGTTAAATCAGCT
CATTTTTTAACCAATAGGCCGAAATCGGCAAAATCCCTTATAAATCAAAAGAATAGACCGAGATAGGGT
[37 nt withheld, positions 6160-6196]
AAAGAACGTGGACTCCAACGTCAAAGG
[49 nt withheld, positions 6224-6272]
T
[91 nt withheld, positions 6274-6364]
G
[124 nt withheld, positions 6366-6489]
CCATTCGCCATTCAGGCTGCGCAACTGTTGGGAAGGGCGATCGGTGCGGGCCTCTTCGCTATTACGCCAG
